>Addgene plasmid #195195 | OR6K6_Deletion_gRNA1 | addgene full sequence | sequence record 384547 | Addgene NGS Result
GCCCAGCTTGGAGCGAACGACCTACACCGAACTGAGATACCTACAGCGTGAGCTATGAGAAAGCGCCACG
CTTCCCGAAGGGAGAAAGGCGGACAGGTATCCGGTAAGCGGCAGGGTCGGAACAGGAGAGCGCACGAGGG
AGCTTCCAGGGGGAAACGCCTGGTATCTTTATAGTCCTGTCGGGTTTCGCCACCTCTGACTTGAGCGTCG
ATTTTTGTGATGCTCGTCAGGGGGGCGGAGCCTATGGAAAAACGCCAGCAACGCGGCCTTTTTACGGTTC
CTGGCCTTTTGCTGGCCTTTTGCTCACATGTTCTTTCCTGCGTTATCCCCTGATTCTGTGGATAACCGTA
TTACCGCCTTTGAGTGAGCTGATACCGCTCGCCGCAGCCGAACGACCGAGCGCAGCGAGTCAGTGAGCGA
GGAAGCGGAAGAGCGCCCAATACGCAAACCGCCTCTCCCCGCGCGTTGGCCGATTCATTAATGCAGCTGG
CACGACAGGTTTCCCGACTGGAAAGCGGGCAGTGAGCGCAACGCAATTAATGTGAGTTAGCTCACTCATT
AGGCACCCCAGGCTTTACACTTTATGCTTCCGGCTCGTATGTTGTGTGGAATTGTGAGCGGATAACAATT
TCACACAGGAAACAGCTATGACCATGATTACGCCAAGCGCGCAATTAACCCTCACTAAAGGGAACAAAAG
CTGGAGCTGCAAGCTTAATGTAGTCTTATGCAATACTCTTGTAGTCTTGCAACATGGTAACGATGAGTTA
GCAACATGCCTTACAAGGAGAGAAAAAGCACCGTGCATGCCGATTGGTGGAAGTAAGGTGGTACGATCGT
GCCTTATTAGGAAGGCAACAGACGGGTCTGACATGGATTGGACGAACCACTGAATTGCCGCATTGCAGAG
ATATTGTATTTAAGTGCCTAGCTCGATACATAAACGGGTCTCTCTGGTTAGACCAGATCTGAGCCTGGGA
GCTCTCTGGCTAACTAGGGAACCCACTGCTTAAGCCTCAATAAAGCTTGCCTTGAGTGCTTCAAGTAGTG
TGTGCCCGTCTGTTGTGTGACTCTGGTAACTAGAGATCCCTCAGACCCTTTTAGTCAGTGTGGAAAATCT
CTAGCAGTGGCGCCCGAACAGGGACTTGAAAGCGAAAGGGAAACCAGAGGAGCTCTCTCGACGCAGGACT
CGGCTTGCTGAAGCGCGCACGGCAAGAGGCGAGGGGCGGCGACTGGTGAGTACGCCAAAAATTTTGACTA
GCGGAGGCTAGAAGGAGAGAGATGGGTGCGAGAGCGTCAGTATTAAGCGGGGGAGAATTAGATCGCGATG
GGAAAAAATTCGGTTAAGGCCAGGGGGAAAGAAAAAATATAAATTAAAACATATAGTATGGGCAAGCAGG
GAGCTAGAACGATTCGCAGTTAATCCTGGCCTGTTAGAAACATCAGAAGGCTGTAGACAAATACTGGGAC
AGCTACAACCATCCCTTCAGACAGGATCAGAAGAACTTAGATCATTATATAATACAGTAGCAACCCTCTA
TTGTGTGCATCAAAGGATAGAGATAAAAGACACCAAGGAAGCTTTAGACAAGATAGAGGAAGAGCAAAAC
AAAAGTAAGACCACCGCACAGCAAGCGGCCGCTGATCTTCAGACCTGGAGGAGGAGATATGAGGGACAAT
TGGAGAAGTGAATTATATAAATATAAAGTAGTAAAAATTGAACCATTAGGAGTAGCACCCACCAAGGCAA
AGAGAAGAGTGGTGCAGAGAGAAAAAAGAGCAGTGGGAATAGGAGCTTTGTTCCTTGGGTTCTTGGGAGC
AGCAGGAAGCACTATGGGCGCAGCGTCAATGACGCTGACGGTACAGGCCAGACAATTATTGTCTGGTATA
GTGCAGCAGCAGAACAATTTGCTGAGGGCTATTGAGGCGCAACAGCATCTGTTGCAACTCACAGTCTGGG
GCATCAAGCAGCTCCAGGCAAGAATCCTGGCTGTGGAAAGATACCTAAAGGATCAACAGCTCCTGGGGAT
TTGGGGTTGCTCTGGAAAACTCGCCATTTGTCTCAAGATCTAGAATTCAAAAAAAGCACCGACTCGGTGC
CACTTTGCTGTTTCCAGCAAAGTTGATAACGGACTAGCCTTATTTAAACTTGCTATGCTGTTTCCAGCAT
AGCTCTTAAACCTGTGGTACAATGTGGGGCACGATAAACATGGCCTCTCAAGAACTATATAAAGCTAAGA
ATAGAAAAAATTTTACAGTTATGGTGACTAAACTGTAACCCTTTTTTAAGTTTCAAAGTATATAATAAGT
TATGACCTTTTGTACCACACACATTATCATCATATAGTTTGATTAGGGCTAAGTTTAATAGTCTCCATAA
CCTTATTACATCATATATGCAAATGAAGGGAACCATGGGAAATTGGCCCTAGGCCCGCCCGACCTCTGCG
CGTCTGTCTAGTGGACTGCGCGGGCAGACAAGCTCGGTCACGCAAAAAAAGCACCGACTCGGTGCCACTT
TGCTGTTTCCAGCAAAGTTGATAACGGACTAGCCTTATTTCAACTTGCTATGCACTCTTGTGCATAGCTC
TGAAACCAGTGGTCTGCTATACCTACCGGTGTTTCGTCCTTTCCACAAGATATATAAAGCCAAGAAATCG
AAATACTTTCAAGTTACGGTAAGCATATGATAGTCCATTTTAAAACATAATTTTAAAACTGCAAACTACC
CAAGAAATTATTACTTTCTACGTCACGTATTTTGTACTAATATCTTTGTGTTTACAGTCAAATTAATTCT
AATTATCTCTCTAACAGCCTTGTATCGTATATGCAAATATGAAGGAATCATGGGAAATAGGCCCTCCCAC
AATTTTAAAAGAAAAGGGGGGATTGGGGGGTACAGTGCAGGGGAAAGAATAGTAGACATAATAGCAACAG
ACATACAAACTAAAGAATTACAAAAACAAATTACAAAAATTCAAAATTTTCGGGTTTATTACAGGGACAG
CAGAGATCCACTTTGGCGCCGGCTCGAGTGGCTCCGGTGCCCGTCAGTGGGCAGAGCGCACATCGCCCAC
AGTCCCCGAGAAGTTGGGGGGAGGGGTCGGCAATTGAACCGGTGCCTAGAGAAGGTGGCGCGGGGTAAAC
TGGGAAAGTGATGTCGTGTACTGGCTCCGCCTTTTTCCCGAGGGTGGGGGAGAACCGTATATAAGTGCAG
TAGTCGCCGTGAACGTTCTTTTTCGCAACGGGTTTGCCGCCAGAACACAGGTGTCGTGACGCGGGATCCG
CCACCATGGATTACAAAGACGATGACGATAAGATGGCCCCAAAGAAGAAGCGGAAGGTCGGTATCCACGG
AGTCCCAGCAGCCGACAAGAAGTACAGCATCGGCCTGGACATCGGCACCAACTCTGTGGGCTGGGCCGTG
ATCACCGACGAGTACAAGGTGCCCAGCAAGAAATTCAAGGTGCTGGGCAACACCGACCGGCACAGCATCA
AGAAGAACCTGATCGGAGCCCTGCTGTTCGACAGCGGCGAAACAGCCGAGGCCACCCGGCTGAAGAGAAC
CGCCAGAAGAAGATACACCAGACGGAAGAACCGGATCTGCTATCTGCAAGAGATCTTCAGCAACGAGATG
GCCAAGGTGGACGACAGCTTCTTCCACAGACTGGAAGAGTCCTTCCTGGTGGAAGAGGATAAGAAGCACG
AGCGGCACCCCATCTTCGGCAACATCGTGGACGAGGTGGCCTACCACGAGAAGTACCCCACCATCTACCA
CCTGAGAAAGAAACTGGTGGACAGCACCGACAAGGCCGACCTGCGGCTGATCTATCTGGCCCTGGCCCAC
ATGATCAAGTTCCGGGGCCACTTCCTGATCGAGGGCGACCTGAACCCCGACAACAGCGACGTGGACAAGC
TGTTCATCCAGCTGGTGCAGACCTACAACCAGCTGTTCGAGGAAAACCCCATCAACGCCAGCGGCGTGGA
CGCCAAGGCCATCCTGTCTGCCAGACTGAGCAAGAGCAGACGGCTGGAAAATCTGATCGCCCAGCTGCCC
GGCGAGAAGAAGAATGGCCTGTTCGGAAACCTGATTGCCCTGAGCCTGGGCCTGACCCCCAACTTCAAGA
GCAACTTCGACCTGGCCGAGGATGCCAAACTGCAGCTGAGCAAGGACACCTACGACGACGACCTGGACAA
CCTGCTGGCCCAGATCGGCGACCAGTACGCCGACCTGTTTCTGGCCGCCAAGAACCTGTCCGACGCCATC
CTGCTGAGCGACATCCTGAGAGTGAACACCGAGATCACCAAGGCCCCCCTGAGCGCCTCTATGATCAAGA
GATACGACGAGCACCACCAGGACCTGACCCTGCTGAAAGCTCTCGTGCGGCAGCAGCTGCCTGAGAAGTA
CAAAGAGATTTTCTTCGACCAGAGCAAGAACGGCTACGCCGGCTACATTGACGGCGGAGCCAGCCAGGAA
GAGTTCTACAAGTTCATCAAGCCCATCCTGGAAAAGATGGACGGCACCGAGGAACTGCTCGTGAAGCTGA
ACAGAGAGGACCTGCTGCGGAAGCAGCGGACCTTCGACAACGGCAGCATCCCCCACCAGATCCACCTGGG
AGAGCTGCACGCCATTCTGCGGCGGCAGGAAGATTTTTACCCATTCCTGAAGGACAACCGGGAAAAGATC
GAGAAGATCCTGACCTTCCGCATCCCCTACTACGTGGGCCCTCTGGCCAGGGGAAACAGCAGATTCGCCT
GGATGACCAGAAAGAGCGAGGAAACCATCACCCCCTGGAACTTCGAGGAAGTGGTGGACAAGGGCGCTTC
CGCCCAGAGCTTCATCGAGCGGATGACCAACTTCGATAAGAACCTGCCCAACGAGAAGGTGCTGCCCAAG
CACAGCCTGCTGTACGAGTACTTCACCGTGTATAACGAGCTGACCAAAGTGAAATACGTGACCGAGGGAA
TGAGAAAGCCCGCCTTCCTGAGCGGCGAGCAGAAAAAGGCCATCGTGGACCTGCTGTTCAAGACCAACCG
GAAAGTGACCGTGAAGCAGCTGAAAGAGGACTACTTCAAGAAAATCGAGTGCTTCGACTCCGTGGAAATC
TCCGGCGTGGAAGATCGGTTCAACGCCTCCCTGGGCACATACCACGATCTGCTGAAAATTATCAAGGACA
AGGACTTCCTGGACAATGAGGAAAACGAGGACATTCTGGAAGATATCGTGCTGACCCTGACACTGTTTGA
GGACAGAGAGATGATCGAGGAACGGCTGAAAACCTATGCCCACCTGTTCGACGACAAAGTGATGAAGCAG
CTGAAGCGGCGGAGATACACCGGCTGGGGCAGGCTGAGCCGGAAGCTGATCAACGGCATCCGGGACAAGC
AGTCCGGCAAGACAATCCTGGATTTCCTGAAGTCCGACGGCTTCGCCAACAGAAACTTCATGCAGCTGAT
CCACGACGACAGCCTGACCTTTAAAGAGGACATCCAGAAAGCCCAGGTGTCCGGCCAGGGCGATAGCCTG
CACGAGCACATTGCCAATCTGGCCGGCAGCCCCGCCATTAAGAAGGGCATCCTGCAGACAGTGAAGGTGG
TGGACGAGCTCGTGAAAGTGATGGGCCGGCACAAGCCCGAGAACATCGTGATCGAAATGGCCAGAGAGAA
CCAGACCACCCAGAAGGGACAGAAGAACAGCCGCGAGAGAATGAAGCGGATCGAAGAGGGCATCAAAGAG
CTGGGCAGCCAGATCCTGAAAGAACACCCCGTGGAAAACACCCAGCTGCAGAACGAGAAGCTGTACCTGT
ACTACCTGCAGAATGGGCGGGATATGTACGTGGACCAGGAACTGGACATCAACCGGCTGTCCGACTACGA
TGTGGACCATATCGTGCCTCAGAGCTTTCTGAAGGACGACTCCATCGACAACAAGGTGCTGACCAGAAGC
GACAAGAACCGGGGCAAGAGCGACAACGTGCCCTCCGAAGAGGTCGTGAAGAAGATGAAGAACTACTGGC
GGCAGCTGCTGAACGCCAAGCTGATTACCCAGAGAAAGTTCGACAATCTGACCAAGGCCGAGAGAGGCGG
CCTGAGCGAACTGGATAAGGCCGGCTTCATCAAGAGACAGCTGGTGGAAACCCGGCAGATCACAAAGCAC
GTGGCACAGATCCTGGACTCCCGGATGAACACTAAGTACGACGAGAATGACAAGCTGATCCGGGAAGTGA
AAGTGATCACCCTGAAGTCCAAGCTGGTGTCCGATTTCCGGAAGGATTTCCAGTTTTACAAAGTGCGCGA
GATCAACAACTACCACCACGCCCACGACGCCTACCTGAACGCCGTCGTGGGAACCGCCCTGATCAAAAAG
TACCCTAAGCTGGAAAGCGAGTTCGTGTACGGCGACTACAAGGTGTACGACGTGCGGAAGATGATCGCCA
AGAGCGAGCAGGAAATCGGCAAGGCTACCGCCAAGTACTTCTTCTACAGCAACATCATGAACTTTTTCAA
GACCGAGATTACCCTGGCCAACGGCGAGATCCGGAAGCGGCCTCTGATCGAGACAAACGGCGAAACCGGG
GAGATCGTGTGGGATAAGGGCCGGGATTTTGCCACCGTGCGGAAAGTGCTGAGCATGCCCCAAGTGAATA
TCGTGAAAAAGACCGAGGTGCAGACAGGCGGCTTCAGCAAAGAGTCTATCCTGCCCAAGAGGAACAGCGA
TAAGCTGATCGCCAGAAAGAAGGACTGGGACCCTAAGAAGTACGGCGGCTTCGACAGCCCCACCGTGGCC
TATTCTGTGCTGGTGGTGGCCAAAGTGGAAAAGGGCAAGTCCAAGAAACTGAAGAGTGTGAAAGAGCTGC
TGGGGATCACCATCATGGAAAGAAGCAGCTTCGAGAAGAATCCCATCGACTTTCTGGAAGCCAAGGGCTA
CAAAGAAGTGAAAAAGGACCTGATCATCAAGCTGCCTAAGTACTCCCTGTTCGAGCTGGAAAACGGCCGG
AAGAGAATGCTGGCCTCTGCCGGCGAACTGCAGAAGGGAAACGAACTGGCCCTGCCCTCCAAATATGTGA
ACTTCCTGTACCTGGCCAGCCACTATGAGAAGCTGAAGGGCTCCCCCGAGGATAATGAGCAGAAACAGCT
GTTTGTGGAACAGCACAAGCACTACCTGGACGAGATCATCGAGCAGATCAGCGAGTTCTCCAAGAGAGTG
ATCCTGGCCGACGCTAATCTGGACAAAGTGCTGTCCGCCTACAACAAGCACCGGGATAAGCCCATCAGAG
AGCAGGCCGAGAATATCATCCACCTGTTTACCCTGACCAATCTGGGAGCCCCTGCCGCCTTCAAGTACTT
TGACACCACCATCGACCGGAAGAGGTACACCAGCACCAAAGAGGTGCTGGACGCCACCCTGATCCACCAG
AGCATCACCGGCCTGTACGAGACACGGATCGACCTGTCTCAGCTGGGAGGCGACAAGCGTCCTGCTGCTA
CTAAGAAAGCTGGTCAAGCTAAGAAAAAGAAAGCTAGCGGCAGCGGCGCCACCAACTTCAGCCTGCTGAA
GCAGGCCGGCGACGTGGAGGAGAACCCCGGCCCCATGGTGAGCAAGGGCGAGGAGCTGTTCACCGGGGTG
GTGCCCATCCTGGTCGAGCTGGACGGCGACGTAAACGGCCACAAGTTCAGCGTGTCCGGCGAGGGCGAGG
GCGATGCCACCTACGGCAAGCTGACCCTGAAGTTCATCTGCACCACCGGCAAGCTGCCCGTGCCCTGGCC
CACCCTCGTGACCACCCTGACCTACGGCGTGCAGTGCTTCAGCCGCTACCCCGACCACATGAAGCAGCAC
GACTTCTTCAAGTCCGCCATGCCCGAAGGCTACGTCCAGGAGCGCACCATCTTCTTCAAGGACGACGGCA
ACTACAAGACCCGCGCCGAGGTGAAGTTCGAGGGCGACACCCTGGTGAACCGCATCGAGCTGAAGGGCAT
CGACTTCAAGGAGGACGGCAACATCCTGGGGCACAAGCTGGAGTACAACTACAACAGCCACAACGTCTAT
ATCATGGCCGACAAGCAGAAGAACGGCATCAAGGTGAACTTCAAGATCCGCCACAACATCGAGGACGGCA
GCGTGCAGCTCGCCGACCACTACCAGCAGAACACCCCCATCGGCGACGGCCCCGTGCTGCTGCCCGACAA
CCACTACCTGAGCACCCAGTCCGCCCTGAGCAAAGACCCCAACGAGAAGCGCGATCACATGGTCCTGCTG
GAGTTCGTGACCGCCGCCGGGATCACTCTCGGCATGGACGAGCTGTACAAGTAGACGCGTTAAGTCGACA
ATCAACCTCTGGATTACAAAATTTGTGAAAGATTGACTGGTATTCTTAACTATGTTGCTCCTTTTACGCT
ATGTGGATACGCTGCTTTAATGCCTTTGTATCATGCTATTGCTTCCCGTATGGCTTTCATTTTCTCCTCC
TTGTATAAATCCTGGTTGCTGTCTCTTTATGAGGAGTTGTGGCCCGTTGTCAGGCAACGTGGCGTGGTGT
GCACTGTGTTTGCTGACGCAACCCCCACTGGTTGGGGCATTGCCACCACCTGTCAGCTCCTTTCCGGGAC
TTTCGCTTTCCCCCTCCCTATTGCCACGGCGGAACTCATCGCCGCCTGCCTTGCCCGCTGCTGGACAGGG
GCTCGGCTGTTGGGCACTGACAATTCCGTGGTGTTGTCGGGGAAATCATCGTCCTTTCCTTGGCTGCTCG
CCTGTGTTGCCACCTGGATTCTGCGCGGGACGTCCTTCTGCTACGTCCCTTCGGCCCTCAATCCAGCGGA
CCTTCCTTCCCGCGGCCTGCTGCCGGCTCTGCGGCCTCTTCCGCGTCTTCGCCTTCGCCCTCAGACGAGT
CGGATCTCCCTTTGGGCCGCCTCCCCGCGTCGACTTTAAGACCAATGACTTACAAGGCAGCTGTAGATCT
TAGCCACTTTTTAAAAGAAAAGGGGGGACTGGAAGGGCTAATTCACTCCCAACGAAGACAAGATCTGCTT
TTTGCTTGTACTGGGTCTCTCTGGTTAGACCAGATCTGAGCCTGGGAGCTCTCTGGCTAACTAGGGAACC
CACTGCTTAAGCCTCAATAAAGCTTGCCTTGAGTGCTTCAAGTAGTGTGTGCCCGTCTGTTGTGTGACTC
TGGTAACTAGAGATCCCTCAGACCCTTTTAGTCAGTGTGGAAAATCTCTAGCAGTACGTATAGTAGTTCA
TGTCATCTTATTATTCAGTATTTATAACTTGCAAAGAAATGAATATCAGAGAGTGAGAGGAACTTGTTTA
TTGCAGCTTATAATGGTTACAAATAAAGCAATAGCATCACAAATTTCACAAATAAAGCATTTTTTTCACT
GCATTCTAGTTGTGGTTTGTCCAAACTCATCAATGTATCTTATCATGTCTGGCTCTAGCTATCCCGCCCC
TAACTCCGCCCATCCCGCCCCTAACTCCGCCCAGTTCCGCCCATTCTCCGCCCCATGGCTGACTAATTTT
TTTTATTTATGCAGAGGCCGAGGCCGCCTCGGCCTCTGAGCTATTCCAGAAGTAGTGAGGAGGCTTTTTT
GGAGGCCTAGGGACGTACCCAATTCGCCCTATAGTGAGTCGTATTACGCGCGCTCACTGGCCGTCGTTTT
ACAACGTCGTGACTGGGAAAACCCTGGCGTTACCCAACTTAATCGCCTTGCAGCACATCCCCCTTTCGCC
AGCTGGCGTAATAGCGAAGAGGCCCGCACCGATCGCCCTTCCCAACAGTTGCGCAGCCTGAATGGCGAAT
GGG
[124 nt withheld, positions 9804-9927]
C
[91 nt withheld, positions 9929-10019]
A
[49 nt withheld, positions 10021-10069]
CCTTTGACGTTGGAGTCCACGTTCTTT
[37 nt withheld, positions 10097-10133]
ACCCTATCTCGGTCTATTCTTTTGATTTATAAGGGATTTTGCCGATTTCGGCCTATTGGTTAAAAAATGA
GCTGATTTAACAAAAATTTAACGCGAATTTTAACAAAATATTAACGCTTACAATTTAGGTGGCACTTTTC
GGGGAAATGTGCGCGGAACCCCTATTTGTTTATTTTTCTAAATACATTCAAATATGTATCCGCTCATGAG
ACAATAACCCTGATAAATGCTTCAATAATATTGAAAAAGGAAGAGTATGAGTATTCAACATTTCCGTGTC
GCCCTTATTCCCTTTTTTGCGGCATTTTGCCTTCCTGTTTTTGCTCACCCAGAAACGCTGGTGAAAGTAA
AAGATGCTGAAGATCAGTTGGGTGCACGAGTGGGTTACATCGAACTGGATCTCAACAGCGGTAAGATCCT
TGAGAGTTTTCGCCCCGAAGAACGTTTTCCAATGATGAGCACTTTTAAAGTTCTGCTATGTGGCGCGGTA
TTATCCCGTATTGACGCCGGGCAAGAGCAACTCGGTCGCCGCATACACTATTCTCAGAATGACTTGGTTG
AGTACTCACCAGTCACAGAAAAGCATCTTACGGATGGCATGACAGTAAGAGAATTATGCAGTGCTGCCAT
AACCATGAGTGATAACACTGCGGCCAACTTACTTCTGACAACGATCGGAGGACCGAAGGAGCTAACCGCT
TTTTTGCACAACATGGGGGATCATGTAACTCGCCTTGATCGTTGGGAACCGGAGCTGAATGAAGCCATAC
CAAACGACGAGCGTGACACCACGATGCCTGTAGCAATGGCAACAACGTTGCGCAAACTATTAACTGGCGA
ACTACTTACTCTAGCTTCCCGGCAACAATTAATAGACTGGATGGAGGCGGATAAAGTTGCAGGACCACTT
CTGCGCTCGGCCCTTCCGGCTGGCTGGTTTATTGCTGATAAATCTGGAGCCGGTGAGCGTGGGTCTCGCG
GTATCATTGCAGCACTGGGGCCAGATGGTAAGCCCTCCCGTATCGTAGTTATCTACACGACGGGGAGTCA
GGCAACTATGGATGAACGAAATAGACAGATCGCTGAGATAGGTGCCTCACTGATTAAGCATTGGTAACTG
TCAGACCAAGTTTACTCATATATACTTTAGATTGATTTAAAACTTCATTTTTAATTTAAAAGGATCTAGG
TGAAGATCCTTTTTGATAATCTCATGACCAAAATCCCTTAACGTGAGTTTTCGTTCCACTGAGCGTCAGA
CCCCGTAGAAAAGATCAAAGGATCTTCTTGAGATCCTTTTTTTCTGCGCGTAATCTGCTGCTTGCAAACA
AAAAAACCACCGCTACCAGCGGTGGTTTGTTTGCCGGATCAAGAGCTACCAACTCTTTTTCCGAAGGTAA
CTGGCTTCAGCAGAGCGCAGATACCAAATACTGTTCTTCTAGTGTAGCCGTAGTTAGGCCACCACTTCAA
GAACTCTGTAGCACCGCCTACATACCTCGCTCTGCTAATCCTGTTACCAGTGGCTGCTGCCAGTGGCGAT
AAGTCGTGTCTTACCGGGTTGGACTCAAGACGATAGTTACCGGATAAGGCGCAGCGGTCGGGCTGAACGG
GGGGTTCGTGCACACA
Features (pLannotate 1.2.2; 29 found; start..end, strand, type, name):
    433..525     +  CDS            lacI (fragment): lac repressor; lacI; The lac repressor binds to the lac operator to inhibit transcription in E. coli. This inhibition can be relieved by adding lactose or isopropyl-β-D-thiogalactopyranoside (IPTG).
    538..559     +  protein_bind   CAP binding site: CAP binding activates transcription in the presence of cAMP. E. coli catabolite activator protein
    574..604     +  promoter       lac promoter: promoter for the E. coli lac operon
    608..630     +  protein_bind   lac operator (fragment): The lac repressor binds to the lac operator to inhibit transcription in E. coli. This inhibition can be relieved by adding lactose or isopropyl-β-D-thiogalactopyranoside (IPTG). lac repressor encoded by lacI
    673..691     +  promoter       T3 promoter: promoter for bacteriophage T3 RNA polymerase
    719..945     +  promoter       RSV promoter: Rous sarcoma virus enhancer/promoter
    946..1126    +  LTR            5' LTR (truncated): truncated 5' long terminal repeat (LTR) from HIV-1
   1173..1298    +  misc_feature   HIV-1 Ψ: packaging signal of human immunodeficiency virus type 1
   1282..1645    +  CDS            HIV-1 gag (fragment): gag protein from human immunodeficiency virus 1; gag
   1791..2024    +  misc_feature   RRE: The Rev response element (RRE) of HIV-1 allows for Rev-dependent mRNA export from the nucleus to the cytoplasm.
   2120..2163    -  misc_RNA       tracrRNA (fragment): trans-activating CRISPR RNA for the Streptococcus pyogenes CRISPR/Cas9 system
   2535..2573    -  misc_RNA       tracrRNA (fragment): trans-activating CRISPR RNA for the Streptococcus pyogenes CRISPR/Cas9 system
   2626..2866    -  promoter       U6 promoter: RNA polymerase III promoter for human U6 snRNA
   2873..2990    +  misc_feature   cPPT/CTS: central polypurine tract and central termination sequence of HIV-1
   3059..3270    +  promoter       EF-1α core promoter: core promoter for human elongation factor EF-1α
   3374..4975    +  CDS            Cas9(N): N-terminal portion of Streptococcus pyogenes Cas9 (Zetsche et al., 2015)
   4976..7474    +  CDS            Cas9(C): C-terminal portion of Streptococcus pyogenes Cas9 (Zetsche et al., 2015)
   7595..8311    +  CDS            EGFP: EGFP is a basic (constitutively fluorescent) green fluorescent protein published in 1996, derived from Aequorea victoria. It is reported to be a rapidly-maturing weak dimer with moderate acid sensitivity.
   8330..8918    +  misc_feature   WPRE: woodchuck hepatitis virus posttranscriptional regulatory element
   8969..8988    +  misc_feature   cPPT/CTS (fragment): central polypurine tract and central termination sequence of HIV-1
   8990..9223    +  LTR            3' LTR (ΔU3): self-inactivating 3' long terminal repeat (LTR) from HIV-1
   9301..9422    +  polyA_signal   SV40 poly(A) signal: SV40 polyadenylation signal
   9462..9597    +  rep_origin     SV40 ori: SV40 origin of replication
   9618..9636    -  promoter       T7 promoter: promoter for bacteriophage T7 RNA polymerase
   9644..9799    +  CDS            lacZα (fragment): LacZα fragment of β-galactosidase; lacZ fragment
   9804..10232   +  rep_origin     f1 ori (sequence partly withheld): f1 bacteriophage origin of replication; arrow indicates direction of (+) strand synthesis
  10285..10389   +  promoter       AmpR promoter: bla
  10390..11250   +  CDS            AmpR: β-lactamase; bla; confers resistance to ampicillin, carbenicillin, and related antibiotics
  11421..250     +  rep_origin     ori (across the origin): high-copy-number ColE1/pMB1/pBR322/pUC origin of replication
