[The description below was written by a language model from this plasmid's Addgene catalogue record and pLannotate feature annotations shown in this document.]
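Description:
OR6K6_Deletion_gRNA1 is an all-in-one, third-generation lentiviral CRISPR plasmid built on the Lenti-Cas9-gRNA-GFP backbone (about 11.8 kb) and designed to delete the human olfactory receptor gene OR6K6 using a pair of guide RNAs. In bacteria it is maintained through a high-copy ColE1/pUC-type origin and selected with ampicillin via the β-lactamase gene. An f1 origin, an SV40 origin and residual lac/lacZα and T3/T7 promoter elements are carried over from the parental cloning vector.

The lentiviral transfer cassette begins with an RSV promoter fused to a truncated HIV-1 5' LTR, which makes genomic RNA production Tat-independent. It continues with the Ψ packaging signal and a gag fragment, the RRE for Rev-dependent nuclear export and a cPPT/CTS, and it ends in a self-inactivating ΔU3 3' LTR followed by an SV40 poly(A) signal. In reverse orientation between the RRE and cPPT lies the guide cassette. The annotation detects a human U6 promoter and two S. pyogenes tracrRNA scaffold fragments, consistent with two guides. A promoter for the second guide is not annotated, so how it is driven is not stated in the record. Downstream, an EF-1α core promoter drives S. pyogenes Cas9, annotated as contiguous N- and C-terminal portions that together span the coding region. EGFP and a WPRE, which enhances transcript expression, follow Cas9. The linker between Cas9 and EGFP is not annotated. EGFP is the only mammalian marker, allowing transfected or transduced cells to be identified or sorted by fluorescence rather than by drug selection.

Two cuts made by the paired guides are intended to excise the OR6K6 locus in human cells. The record does not state the experimental rationale for targeting this gene.
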