Addgene plasmid #195195: OR6K6_Deletion_gRNA1
Purpose: dual gRNAs for deletion of OR6K6 in a third generation Cas9 backbone with GFP
Depositing lab: Jason Sheltzer. Depositing organization: Yale University. Publication: Oncogene-like addiction to aneuploidy in human cancers. Girish V, Lakhani AA, Thompson SL, Scaduto CM, Brown LM, Hagenson RA, Sausville EL, Mendelson BE, Kandikuppa PK, Lukow DA, Yuan ML, Stevens EC, Lee SN, Schukken KM, Akalu SM, Vasudevan A, Zou C, Salovska B, Li W, Smith JC, Taylor AM, Martienssen RA, Liu Y, Sun R, Sheltzer JM. Science. 2023 Jul 6:eadg4521. doi: 10.1126/science.adg4521. PubMed 37410869.
Backbone
  Vector backbone: Lenti-Cas9-gRNA-GFP
  Vector type: Mammalian Expression
  Selectable markers: EGFP
Growth in bacteria
  Bacterial resistance: Ampicillin, 100 μg/mL
  Growth temperature: 37°C
  Growth strain: NEB Stable
  Copy number: High Copy
Gene/Insert
  Gene/Insert name: OR6K6 dual gRNA
  gRNA/shRNA sequence: GTAGGTATAGCAGACCACTG ; tgccccacattgtaccacag
  Species: H. sapiens (human)
  Entrez Gene: OR6K6 (a.k.a. OR1-21)
  Cloning method: Restriction Enzyme; 5′ cloning site Unknown (unknown if destroyed)
Terms and licenses: Academic/Nonprofit Terms; Industry Terms: Not Available to Industry
Depositor comments: Please visit https://doi.org/10.1101/2023.01.09.523344 for bioRxiv preprint.
How to cite: OR6K6_Deletion_gRNA1 was a gift from Jason Sheltzer (Addgene plasmid # 195195 ; http://n2t.net/addgene:195195 ; RRID:Addgene_195195)
